>Addgene plasmid #21155 | pBabe FAK-puro | addgene partial sequence | sequence record 26973 | 21155 with pBABE-5
GACAGGCAGCAGCTTCCTTGATCCAAACTTGAATCATACACCAAGTTCAAGTGCAAAGACGCACCTCGGT
ACTGGGATGGAGCGTTCCCCGGGGGCCATGGAGCGAGTCCTAAAGGTTTTTCACTACTTTGAAAACAGCA
GCGAGCCAACGACGTGGGCCAGCATTATCCGGCATGGAGATGCTACTGATGTTCGAGGCATAATACAGAA
GATTGTGGACTGTCACAAAGTGAAAAATGTGGCCTGCTATGGGTTGCGACTCAGTCATCTGCAGTCTGAG
GAGGTTCACTGGCTGCACCTGGACATGGGGGTATCCAATGTGAGAGAGAAATTTGAACTAGCACATCCTC
CAGAAGAATGGAAATATGAACTGAGAATTCGGTACCTGCCCAAAGGATTTCTAAACCAGTTCACTGAGGA
CAAACCAACTTTAAATTTTTTCTATCAGCAGGTGAAAAATGACTATATGTTAGAAATAGCAGATCAAGTG
GACCAGGAAATTGCTTTGAAACTAGGTTGCCTTGAAATCAGGAGATCCTACGGAGAGATGAGAGGCAATG
CATTAGAGAAGAAATCCAACTATGAAGTGCTAGAAAAAGATGTCGGTTTAAGACGATTTTTTCCGAAGAN
NTTTGCTAGATTCAGTGAAGGCCAAAACACTACGAAAATTAATCCAACAGACATTTCGACAATTTGCCAA
CCTCAACAGAGAAGAAAGTATTTTGNAATTCTTTGAGATCCTCTCTCNGTGTACAGATTTGACANGAATG
CTTCAGTGTGCCTTGTTCAGCTGGATATTCATGA
