[The description below was written by a language model from this plasmid's Addgene catalogue record.]
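Description:
pBabe FAK-puro is a retroviral mammalian expression plasmid built on the pBABE-puro backbone (about 5.2 kb without insert), carrying a roughly 3.2 kb insert encoding chicken (Gallus gallus) focal adhesion kinase, also known as FAK or protein tyrosine kinase 2 (PTK2). The cDNA was placed by restriction cloning between the BamHI and SalI sites of the vector's polylinker, and both sites remain intact, so the insert can be excised or exchanged. The plasmid is maintained in E. coli under ampicillin selection and is recorded as low copy. No epitope tag, fusion partner or mutation is listed, so the insert appears to be untagged FAK, although the record does not explicitly confirm this or say whether it is wild type.

No feature table is provided, so the regulatory elements are not itemised. In general, pBABE-series vectors are Moloney murine leukaemia virus-derived: the gene of interest sits between the viral long terminal repeats and is transcribed from the 5′ LTR, a packaging signal allows the transcript to be encapsidated when the plasmid is introduced into a packaging cell line supplying the viral proteins in trans, and a separate internal promoter drives the puromycin resistance gene. The resulting replication-defective virus integrates into the genome of dividing target cells, which can then be selected with puromycin to obtain stably expressing populations. The construct is suited to stable overexpression or re-expression of FAK in mammalian cells, for example in studies of integrin signalling, cell adhesion and migration, though the record does not state a specific application.
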