Addgene plasmid #21155: pBabe FAK-puro
Depositing lab: Filippo Giancotti. Depositing organization: Memorial Sloan-Kettering Cancer Center.
Backbone
  Vector backbone: pBABE-puro
  Backbone size w/o insert (bp): 5169
  Vector type: Mammalian Expression, Retroviral
  Selectable markers: Puromycin
Growth in bacteria
  Bacterial resistance: Ampicillin, 100 μg/mL
  Growth temperature: 37°C
  Growth strain: DH5alpha
  Copy number: Low Copy
Gene/Insert
  Gene/Insert name: FAK (alt names: Focal adhesion kinase; Protein tyrosine kinase 2)
  Species: G. gallus (chicken)
  Insert size (bp): 3200
  Entrez Gene: PTK2 (a.k.a. FAK, FAK1, FRNK, p125FAK)
  Cloning method: Restriction Enzyme; 5′ cloning site BamHI (not destroyed); 3′ cloning site SalI (not destroyed)
  Sequencing primers: 5′ pBABE 5'; 3′ pBABE 3'
Terms and licenses: Academic/Nonprofit Terms; Industry Terms: Not Available to Industry
How to cite: pBabe FAK-puro was a gift from Filippo Giancotti (Addgene plasmid # 21155 ; http://n2t.net/addgene:21155 ; RRID:Addgene_21155)
